>Addgene plasmid #114402 | pAB-EXPR(PYL-Nterm_dom_HDAC5) | addgene full sequence | sequence record 225168 | Addgene NGS Result
GTGTGTTGGAGGTCGCTGAGTAGTGCGCGAGCAAAATTTAAGCTACAACAAGGCAAGGCTTGACCGACAA
TTGCATGAAGAATCTGCTTAGGGTTAGGCGTTTTGCGCTGCTTCGCGATGTACGGGCCAGATATACGCGT
TGACATTGATTATTGACTAGTTATTAATAGTAATCAATTACGGGGTCATTAGTTCATAGCCCATATATGG
AGTTCCGCGTTACATAACTTACGGTAAATGGCCCGCCTGGCTGACCGCCCAACGACCCCCGCCCATTGAC
GTCAATAATGACGTATGTTCCCATAGTAACGCCAATAGGGACTTTCCATTGACGTCAATGGGTGGAGTAT
TTACGGTAAACTGCCCACTTGGCAGTACATCAAGTGTATCATATGCCAAGTACGCCCCCTATTGACGTCA
ATGACGGTAAATGGCCCGCCTGGCATTATGCCCAGTACATGACCTTATGGGACTTTCCTACTTGGCAGTA
CATCTACGTATTAGTCATCGCTATTACCATGGTGATGCGGTTTTGGCAGTACATCAATGGGCGTGGATAG
CGGTTTGACTCACGGGGATTTCCAAGTCTCCACCCCATTGACGTCAATGGGAGTTTGTTTTGGCACCAAA
ATCAACGGGACTTTCCAAAATGTCGTAACAACTCCGCCCCATTGACGCAAATGGGCGGTAGGCGTGTACG
GTGGGAGGTCTATATAAGCAGAGCTCTCTGGCTAACTAGAGAACCCACTGCTTACTGGCTTATCGAAATT
AATACGACTCACTATAGGGAGACCCAAGCTGGCTAGCGTTTAAACTTAAGCTTGGTACCGAGCTCGGATC
CGCCACCATGGCCACCCAGGACGAGTTCACCCAGCTGAGCCAGTCTATCGCCGAGTTCCACACCTACCAG
CTGGGCAACGGCCGGTGCAGCAGCCTGCTGGCCCAGAGAATCCACGCCCCTCCCGAGACAGTGTGGTCCG
TCGTGCGGAGATTCGACCGGCCCCAGATCTACAAGCACTTCATCAAGAGCTGCAACGTGTCCGAGGACTT
CGAGATGAGAGTGGGCTGCACCCGGGACGTGAACGTGATCAGCGGCCTGCCCGCCAACACCAGCAGAGAG
AGACTGGACCTGCTGGACGACGACAGAAGAGTGACCGGCTTCAGCATCACCGGCGGAGAGCACCGGCTGC
GGAACTACAAGAGCGTGACCACCGTGCACAGATTCGAGAAAGAGGAAGAAGAGGAACGGATCTGGACCGT
GGTGCTGGAAAGCTACGTGGTGGACGTGCCCGAGGGCAACAGCGAAGAGGACACCCGGCTGTTCGCCGAC
ACCGTGATCCGGCTGAACCTGCAGAAGCTGGCCTCCATCACCGAGGCCATGAACGACTACAAGGACGACG
ACGACAAGGACTATAAGGACGATGATGATAAGGATTACAAAGATGACGACGATAAGCCCCCCAAGAAGAA
GCGGAAAGTCACAAGTTTGTACAAAAAAGCAGGCTCAATGAACTCTCCCAACGAGTCGGATGGGATGTCA
GGTCGGGAACCATCCTTGGAAATCCTGCCGCGGACTTCTCTGCACAGCATCCCTGTGACAGTGGAGGTGA
AGCCGGTGCTGCCAAGAGCCATGCCCAGTTCCATGGGGGGTGGGGGTGGAGGCAGCCCCAGCCCTGTGGA
GCTACGGGGGGCTCTGGTGGGCTCTGTGGACCCCACACTGCGGGAGCAGCAACTGCAGCAGGAGCTCCTG
GCGCTCAAGCAGCAGCAGCAGCTGCAGAAGCAGCTCCTGTTCGCTGAGTTCCAGAAACAGCATGACCACC
TGACAAGGCAGCATGAGGTCCAGCTGCAGAAGCACCTCAAGCAGCAGCAGGAGATGCTGGCAGCCAAGCA
GCAGCAGGAGATGCTGGCAGCCAAGCGGCAGCAGGAGCTGGAGCAGCAGCGGCAGCGGGAGCAGCAGCGG
CAGGAAGAGCTGGAGAAGCAGCGGCTGGAGCAGCAGCTGCTCATCCTGCGGAACAAGGAGAAGAGCAAAG
AGAGTGCCATTGCCAGCACTGAGGTAAAGCTGAGGCTCCAGGAATTCCTCTTGTCGAAGTCAAAGGAGCC
CACACCAGGCGGCCTCAACCATTCCCTCCCACAGCACCCCAAATGCTGGGGAGCCCACCATGCTTCTTTG
GACCAGAGTTCCCCTCCCCAGAGCGGCCCCCCTGGGACGCCTCCCTCCTACAAACTGCCTTTGCCTGGGC
CCTACGACAGTCGAGACGACTTCCCCCTCCGCAAAACAGCCTCTGAACCCAACTTGAAAGTGCGTTCAAG
GCTAAAACAGAAGGTGGCTGAGCGGAGAAGCAGTCCCCTCCTGCGTCGCAAGGATGGGACTGTTATTAGC
ACCTTTAAGAAGAGAGCTGTTGAGATCACAGGTGCCGGGCCTGGGGCGTCGTCCGTGTGTAACAGCGCAC
CCGGCTCCGGCCCCAGCTCTCCCAACAGCTCCCACAGCACCATCGCTGAGAATGGCTTTACTGGCTCAGT
CCCCAACATCCCCACTGAGATGCTCCCTCAGCACCGAGCCCTCCCTCTGGACAGCTCCCCCAACCAGTTC
AGCCTCTACACGTCTCCTTCTCTGCCCAACATCTCCCTAGGGCTGCAGGCCACGGTCACTGTCACCAACT
CACACCTCACTGCCTCCCCGAAGCTGTCGACACAGCAGGAGGCCGAGAGGCAGGCCCTCCAGTCCCTGCG
GCAGGGTGGCACGCTGACCGGCAAGTTCATGAGCACATCCTCTATTCCTGGCTGCCTGCTGGGCGTGGCA
CTGGAGGGCGACGGGAGCCCCCACGGGCATGCCTCCCTGCTGCAGCATGTGCTGTTGCTGGAGCAGGCCC
GGCAGCAGAGCACCCTCATTGCTGTGCCACTCCACGGGCAGTCCCCACTAGTGACGGGTGAACGTGTGGC
CACCAGCATGCGGACGGTAGGCAAGCTCCCGCGGCATCGGCCCCTGAGCCGCACTCAGTCCTCACCGCTG
CCGCAGAGTCCCCAGGCCCTGCAGCAGCTGGTCATGCAACAACAGCACCAGCAGTTCCTGGAGAAGCAGA
AGCAGCAGCAGCTACAGCTGGGCAAGATCCTCACCAAGACAGGGGAGCTGCCCAGGCAGCCCACCACCCA
CCCTGAGGAGACAGAGGAGGAGCTGACGGAGCAGCAGGAGGTCTTGCTGGGGGAGGGAGCCCTGACCATG
CCCCGGGAGGGCTCCACAGAGAGTGAGAGCACACAGGAAGACCTGGAGGAGGAGGACGAGGAAGAGGATG
GGGAGGAGGAGGAGGATTGCATCCAGGTTAAGGACGAGGAGGGCGAGAGTGGTGCTGAGGAGGGGCCCGA
CTTGGAGGAGCCTGGTGCTGGATACAAAAAACTGTTCTCAGATGCCCAGCCGCTGCAGCCTTTGCAGGTG
TACCAGGCGCCCCTCAGCCTGGCCACTGTGCCCCACCAGGCCCTGGGCCGTACCCAGTCCTCCCCTGCTG
CCCCTGGGGGCATGAAGAGCCCCCCAGACCAGCCCGTCAAGCACCTCTTCACCACATAGGACCCAGCTTT
CTTGTACAAAGTGGTCATCCGCGGTCTAGAGGGCCCGTTTAAACCCGCTGATCAGCCTCGACTGTGCCTT
CTAGTTGCCAGCCATCTGTTGTTTGCCCCTCCCCCGTGCCTTCCTTGACCCTGGAAGGTGCCACTCCCAC
TGTCCTTTCCTAATAAAATGAGGAAATTGCATCGCATTGTCTGAGTAGGTGTCATTCTATTCTGGGGGGT
GGGGTGGGGCAGGACAGCAAGGGGGAGGATTGGGAAGACAATAGCAGGCATGCTGGGGATGCGGTGGGCT
CTATGGCTTCTGAGGCGGAAAGAACCAGCTGGGGCTCTAGGGGGTATCCCC
[124 nt withheld, positions 3902-4025]
C
[91 nt withheld, positions 4027-4117]
A
[49 nt withheld, positions 4119-4167]
CCTTTGACGTTGGAGTCCACGTTCTTT
[37 nt withheld, positions 4195-4231]
ACCCTATCTCGGTCTATTCTTTTGATTTATAAGGGATTTTGCCGATTTCGGCCTATTGGTTAAAAAATGA
GCTGATTTAACAAAAATTTAACGCGAATTAATTCTGTGGAATGTGTGTCAGTTAGGGTGTGGAAAGTCCC
CAGGCTCCCCAGCAGGCAGAAGTATGCAAAGCATGCATCTCAATTAGTCAGCAACCAGGTGTGGAAAGTC
CCCAGGCTCCCCAGCAGGCAGAAGTATGCAAAGCATGCATCTCAATTAGTCAGCAACCATAGTCCCGCCC
CTAACTCCGCCCATCCCGCCCCTAACTCCGCCCAGTTCCGCCCATTCTCCGCCCCATGGCTGACTAATTT
TTTTTATTTATGCAGAGGCCGAGGCCGCCTCTGCCTCTGAGCTATTCCAGAAGTAGTGAGGAGGCTTTTT
TGGAGGCCTAGGCTTTTGCAAAAAGCTCCCGGGAGCTTGTATATCCATTTTCGGATCTGATCAGCACGTG
TTGACAATTAATCATCGGCATAGTATATCGGCATAGTATAATACGACAAGGTGAGGAACTAAACCATGGC
CAAGTTGACCAGTGCCGTTCCGGTGCTCACCGCGCGCGACGTCGCCGGAGCGGTCGAGTTCTGGACCGAC
CGGCTCGGGTTCTCCCGGGACTTCGTGGAGGACGACTTCGCCGGTGTGGTCCGGGACGACGTGACCCTGT
TCATCAGCGCGGTCCAGGACCAGGTGGTGCCGGACAACACCCTGGCCTGGGTGTGGGTGCGCGGCCTGGA
CGAGCTGTACGCCGAGTGGTCGGAGGTCGTGTCCACGAACTTCCGGGACGCCTCCGGGCCGGCCATGACC
GAGATCGGCGAGCAGCCGTGGGGGCGGGAGTTCGCCCTGCGCGACCCGGCCGGCAACTGCGTGCACTTCG
TGGCCGAGGAGCAGGACTGACACGTGCTACGAGATTTCGATTCCACCGCCGCCTTCTATGAAAGGTTGGG
CTTCGGAATCGTTTTCCGGGACGCCGGCTGGATGATCCTCCAGCGCGGGGATCTCATGCTGGAGTTCTTC
GCCCACCCCAACTTGTTTATTGCAGCTTATAATGGTTACAAATAAAGCAATAGCATCACAAATTTCACAA
ATAAAGCATTTTTTTCACTGCATTCTAGTTGTGGTTTGTCCAAACTCATCAATGTATCTTATCATGTCTG
TATACCGTCGACCTCTAGCTAGAGCTTGGCGTAATCATGGTCATAGCTGTTTCCTGTGTGAAATTGTTAT
CCGCTCACAATTCCACACAACATACGAGCCGGAAGCATAAAGTGTAAAGCCTGGGGTGCCTAATGAGTGA
GCTAACTCACATTAATTGCGTTGCGCTCACTGCCCGCTTTCCAGTCGGGAAACCTGTCGTGCCAGCTGCA
TTAATGAATCGGCCAACGCGCGGGGAGAGGCGGTTTGCGTATTGGGCGCTCTTCCGCTTCCTCGCTCACT
GACTCGCTGCGCTCGGTCGTTCGGCTGCGGCGAGCGGTATCAGCTCACTCAAAGGCGGTAATACGGTTAT
CCACAGAATCAGGGGATAACGCAGGAAAGAACATGTGAGCAAAAGGCCAGCAAAAGGCCAGGAACCGTAA
AAAGGCCGCGTTGCTGGCGTTTTTCCATAGGCTCCGCCCCCCTGACGAGCATCACAAAAATCGACGCTCA
AGTCAGAGGTGGCGAAACCCGACAGGACTATAAAGATACCAGGCGTTTCCCCCTGGAAGCTCCCTCGTGC
GCTCTCCTGTTCCGACCCTGCCGCTTACCGGATACCTGTCCGCCTTTCTCCCTTCGGGAAGCGTGGCGCT
TTCTCATAGCTCACGCTGTAGGTATCTCAGTTCGGTGTAGGTCGTTCGCTCCAAGCTGGGCTGTGTGCAC
GAACCCCCCGTTCAGCCCGACCGCTGCGCCTTATCCGGTAACTATCGTCTTGAGTCCAACCCGGTAAGAC
ACGACTTATCGCCACTGGCAGCAGCCACTGGTAACAGGATTAGCAGAGCGAGGTATGTAGGCGGTGCTAC
AGAGTTCTTGAAGTGGTGGCCTAACTACGGCTACACTAGAAGAACAGTATTTGGTATCTGCGCTCTGCTG
AAGCCAGTTACCTTCGGAAAAAGAGTTGGTAGCTCTTGATCCGGCAAACAAACCACCGCTGGTAGCGGTG
GTTTTTTTGTTTGCAAGCAGCAGATTACGCGCAGAAAAAAAGGATCTCAAGAAGATCCTTTGATCTTTTC
TACGGGGTCTGACGCTCAGTGGAACGAAAACTCACGTTAAGGGATTTTGGTCATGAGATTATCAAAAAGG
ATCTTCACCTAGATCCTTTTAAATTAAAAATGAAGTTTTAAATCAATCTAAAGTATATATGAGTAAACTT
GGTCTGACAGTTACCAATGCTTAATCAGTGAGGCACCTATCTCAGCGATCTGTCTATTTCGTTCATCCAT
AGTTGCCTGACTCCCCGTCGTGTAGATAACTACGATACGGGAGGGCTTACCATCTGGCCCCAGTGCTGCA
ATGATACCGCGAGACCCACGCTCACCGGCTCCAGATTTATCAGCAATAAACCAGCCAGCCGGAAGGGCCG
AGCGCAGAAGTGGTCCTGCAACTTTATCCGCCTCCATCCAGTCTATTAATTGTTGCCGGGAAGCTAGAGT
AAGTAGTTCGCCAGTTAATAGTTTGCGCAACGTTGTTGCCATTGCTACAGGCATCGTGGTGTCACGCTCG
TCGTTTGGTATGGCTTCATTCAGCTCCGGTTCCCAACGATCAAGGCGAGTTACATGATCCCCTATGTTGT
GCAAAAAAGCGGTTAGCTCCTTCGGTCCTCCGATCGTTGTCAGAAGTAAGTTGGCCGCAGTGTTATCACT
CATGGTTATGGCAGCACTGCATAATTCTCTTACTGTCATGCCATCCGTAAGATGCTTTTCTGTGACTGGT
GAGTACTCAACCAAGTCATTCTGAGAATAGTGTATGCGGCGACCGAGTTGCTCTTGCCCGGCGTCAATAC
GGGATAATACCGCGCCACATAGCAGAACTTTAAAAGTGCTCATCATTGGAAAACGTTCTTCGGGGCGAAA
ACTCTCAAGGATCTTACCGCTGTTGAGATCCAGTTCGATGTAACCCACTCGTGCACCCAACTGATCTTCA
GCATCTTTTACTTTCACCAGCGTTTCTGGGTGAGCAAAAACAGGAAGGCAAAATGCCGCAAAAAAGGGAA
TAAGGGCGACACGGAAATGTTGAATACTCATACTCTTCCTTTTTCAATATTATTGAAGCATTTATCAGGG
TTATTGTCTCATGAGCGGATACATATTTGAATGTATTTAGAAAAATAAACAAATAGGGGTTCCGCGCACA
TTTCCCCGAAAAGTGCCACCTGACGTCGACGGATCGGGAGATCTCCCGATCCCCTATGGTGCACTCTCAG
TACAATCTGCTCTGATGCCGCATAGTTAAGCCAGTATCTGCTCCCTGCTT
Features (pLannotate 1.2.2; 26 found; start..end, strand, type, name):
    142..521     +  enhancer       CMV enhancer: human cytomegalovirus immediate early enhancer
    522..725     +  promoter       CMV promoter: human cytomegalovirus (CMV) immediate early promoter
    721..754     +  LTR            5' LTR (truncated) (fragment): truncated 5' long terminal repeat (LTR) from HIV-1
    770..788     +  promoter       T7 promoter: promoter for bacteriophage T7 RNA polymerase
    854..1384    +  CDS            PYL1 (fragment): PYL1_ARATH - Also known as RCAR12. Experimental evidence at protein level: Swiss-Prot protein existence level 1. Receptor for abscisic acid (ABA) required for ABA-mediated responses such as stomatal closure and germination inhibition. Inhibits the activity of group-A protein phosphatases type 2C (PP2Cs) when activated by ABA (PubMed:19407143, PubMed:19855379, PubMed:19893533, PubMed:19898420, PubMed:23844015, PubMed:21658606). Can be activated by both (-)-ABA and (+)-ABA (PubMed:23844015). From Arabidopsis thaliana (Mouse-ear cress).
   1388..1408    +  CDS            FLAG (fragment): FLAG® epitope tag, followed by an enterokinase cleavage site
   1433..1456    +  CDS            3xFLAG (fragment): three tandem FLAG® epitope tags
   1481..1505    +  protein_bind   attB1: mutant version of attB; recombination site for the Gateway® BP reaction BP Clonase™
   1508..3556    +  CDS            HDAC5 (fragment): HDAC5_HUMAN - Also known as KIAA0600. Experimental evidence at protein level: Swiss-Prot protein existence level 1. Responsible for the deacetylation of lysine residues on the N-terminal part of the core histones (H2A, H2B, H3 and H4). Histone deacetylation gives a tag for epigenetic repression and plays an important role in transcriptional regulation, cell cycle progression and developmental events. Histone deacetylases act via the formation of large multiprotein complexes. Involved in muscle maturation by repressing transcription of myocyte enhancer MEF2C. During muscle differentiation, it s
   3561..3585    -  protein_bind   attB2: mutant version of attB; recombination site for the Gateway® BP reaction BP Clonase™
   3632..3856    +  polyA_signal   bGH poly(A) signal: bovine growth hormone polyadenylation signal
   3860..3881    +  promoter       SV40 promoter (fragment): SV40 enhancer and early promoter
   3902..4330    +  rep_origin     f1 ori (sequence partly withheld): f1 bacteriophage origin of replication; arrow indicates direction of (+) strand synthesis
   4344..4673    +  promoter       SV40 promoter: SV40 enhancer and early promoter
   4721..4768    +  promoter       EM7 promoter: synthetic bacterial promoter&nbsp
   4787..5161    +  CDS            BleoR: antibiotic-binding protein; Sh ble from Streptoalloteichus hindustanus; confers resistance to bleomycin, phleomycin, and Zeocin™
   5171..5296    +  CDS            ble (fragment): BLE_KLEPN - Experimental evidence at protein level: Swiss-Prot protein existence level 1. Binding protein with a strong affinity to the bleomycin family of antibiotics. Binds to CL990; an antimitotic-antibiotic compound. From Klebsiella pneumoniae.
   5291..5412    +  polyA_signal   SV40 poly(A) signal: SV40 polyadenylation signal
   5485..5501    -  protein_bind   lac operator: The lac repressor binds to the lac operator to inhibit transcription in E. coli. This inhibition can be relieved by adding lactose or isopropyl-β-D-thiogalactopyranoside (IPTG). lac repressor encoded by lacI
   5509..5539    -  promoter       lac promoter: promoter for the E. coli lac operon
   5554..5575    -  protein_bind   CAP binding site: CAP binding activates transcription in the presence of cAMP. E. coli catabolite activator protein
   5588..5680    -  CDS            lacI (fragment): lac repressor; lacI; The lac repressor binds to the lac operator to inhibit transcription in E. coli. This inhibition can be relieved by adding lactose or isopropyl-β-D-thiogalactopyranoside (IPTG).
   5863..6451    -  rep_origin     ori: high-copy-number ColE1/pMB1/pBR322/pUC origin of replication
   6622..7482    -  CDS            AmpR: β-lactamase; bla; confers resistance to ampicillin, carbenicillin, and related antibiotics
   7483..7587    -  promoter       AmpR promoter: bla
   7646..7698    -  misc_feature   bom (fragment): basis of mobility region from pBR322
