[The description below was written by a language model from this plasmid's Addgene catalogue record and pLannotate feature annotations shown in this document.]
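Description:
pAB-EXPR(PYL-Nterm_dom_HDAC5) is a mammalian expression plasmid that produces the N-terminal domain of human HDAC5 fused to PYL, the abscisic acid (ABA) receptor PYL1 from Arabidopsis thaliana. The catalogue lists the backbone as pAAV-CMV-GFP, but the feature table for the 7,711 nt sequence shows no AAV inverted terminal repeats or GFP. Its layout instead resembles a standard CMV/bGH expression plasmid, so the record does not support treating it as an AAV packaging vector. Propagation in E. coli relies on a high-copy ColE1/pUC-type origin and ampicillin resistance (AmpR with its own promoter), and an f1 origin is also present. A second cassette places the Sh ble gene (bleomycin/phleomycin/Zeocin resistance) under the SV40 early promoter and the bacterial EM7 promoter, followed by an SV40 poly(A) signal. This could in principle allow selection in mammalian cells.

The payload is driven by the CMV enhancer and immediate early promoter, with a T7 promoter just upstream of the coding region, and is terminated by the bGH polyadenylation signal. The open reading frame begins with the PYL1 fragment, followed by FLAG epitope sequences corresponding to the internal 3xFlag-NLS recorded in the catalogue. The HDAC5 fragment comes next, flanked by attB1 and attB2 sites left by Gateway cloning. The insert carries a D593E change relative to the NCBI reference protein. PYL1 binds PP2C phosphatases when activated by ABA, which suggests the fusion serves as one half of an ABA-inducible recruitment system, although the partner construct is not described here. The associated publication concerns targeted epigenome editing and gene silencing at expanded CAG/CTG repeats, consistent with use of this plasmid to test the silencing contribution of the HDAC5 N-terminal domain.
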