Addgene plasmid #114402: pAB-EXPR(PYL-Nterm_dom_HDAC5)
Purpose: For PYL-HDAC5 N terminal domain expression
Depositing lab: Vincent Dion. Depositing organization: Universite de Lausanne (UNIL). Publication: Expanded CAG/CTG repeats resist gene silencing mediated by targeted Epigenome editing. Yang B, Borgeaud AC, Buricova M, Aeschbach L, Rodriguez-Lima O, Ruiz Buendia GA, Cinesi C, Taylor AS, Baubec T, Dion V. Hum Mol Genet. 2021 Sep 7. pii: 6365982. doi: 10.1093/hmg/ddab255. PubMed 34494094.
Backbone
  Vector backbone: pAAV-CMV-GFP
  Backbone size w/o insert (bp): 5873
  Vector type: Mammalian Expression
Growth in bacteria
  Bacterial resistance: Ampicillin, 100 μg/mL
  Growth temperature: 37°C
  Growth strain: DH5alpha
  Copy number: Unknown
Gene/Insert
  Gene/Insert name: PYL-HDAC5 N terminal domain
  Species: H. sapiens (human)
  Insert size (bp): 2255
  Mutation: D593E compared to NCBI ref NP_005465.2
  Promoter: CMV
  Tag / fusion protein: 3xFlag-NLS (internal)
  Cloning method: Gateway Cloning
Terms and licenses: Academic/Nonprofit Terms; Industry Terms: Not Available to Industry
How to cite: pAB-EXPR(PYL-Nterm_dom_HDAC5) was a gift from Vincent Dion (Addgene plasmid # 114402 ; http://n2t.net/addgene:114402 ; RRID:Addgene_114402)
